Addgene plasmid #230470: AiP13903 - pAAV-AiE0710m_3xC2-minBG-SYFP2-WPRE3-BGHpA (Alias: CN3903)
Purpose: AiE0710m_3xC2 is an enhancer sequence, designed to drive AAV-mediated transgene expression in specific populations of brain cells
Depositing lab: Allen Institute for Brain Science & Jonathan Ting. Depositing organization: Allen Institute. Publication: A suite of enhancer AAVs and transgenic mouse lines for genetic access to cortical cell types. Ben-Simon Y, Hooper M, Narayan S, Daigle TL, Dwivedi D, Way SW, Oster A, Stafford DA, Mich JK, Taormina MJ, Martinez RA, Opitz-Araya X, Roth JR, Alexander JR, Allen S, Amster A, Arbuckle J, Ayala A, Baker PM, Bakken TE, Barcelli T, Barta S, Bendrick J, Bertagnolli D, Bielstein C, Bishwakarma P, Bowlus J, Boyer G, Brouner K, Casian B, Casper T, Chakka AB, Chakrabarty R, Chance RK, Chavan S, Clark M, Colbert K, Collman F, Daniel S, Departee M, DiValentin P, Donadio N, Dotson N, Egdorf T, Fliss T, Gabitto M, Garcia J, Gary A, Gasperini M, Gloe J, Goldy J, Gore BB, Graybuck L, Greisman N, Haeseleer F, Halterman C, Haradon Z, Hastings SD, Helback O, Ho W, Hockemeyer D, Huang C, Huff S, Hunker A, Johansen N, Jones D, Juneau Z, Kalmbach B, Kannan M, Khem S, Kussick E, Kutsal R, Larsen R, Lee C, Lee AY, Leibly M, Lenz GH, Li S, Liang E, Lusk N, Madigan Z, Malloy J, Malone J, McCue R, Melchor J, Mollenkopf T, Moosman S, Morin E, Newman D, Ng L, Ngo K, Omstead V, Otto S, Oyama A, Pena N, Pham T, Phillips E, Pom CA, Potekhina L, Ransford S, Ray PL, Rette D, Reynoldson C, Rimorin C, Rocha D, Ruiz A, Sanchez REA, Sawyer L, Sedeno-Cortes A, Sevigny JP, Shapovalova N, Shepard N, Shulga L, Sigler AR, Siverts L, Soliman S, Somasundaram S, Staats B, Stewart K, Szelenyi E, Tieu M, Trader C, Tran A, van Velthoven CTJ, Walker M, Wang Y, Weed N, Wirthlin M, Wood T, Wynalda B, Yao Z, Zhou T, Ariza J, Dee N, Reding M, Ronellenfitch K, Mufti S, Sunkin SM, Smith KA, Esposito L, Waters J, Thyagarajan B, Yao S, Lein ES, Zeng H, Levi BP, Ngai J, Ting JT, Tasic B. Cell. 2025 May 16:S0092-8674(25)00513-6. doi: 10.1016/j.cell.2025.05.002. PubMed 40403729.
Backbone
  Vector backbone: pAAV2
  Vector type: AAV
Growth in bacteria
  Bacterial resistance: Ampicillin, 100 μg/mL
  Growth temperature: 37°C
  Growth strain: NEB Stable
  Copy number: High Copy
Gene/Insert
  Gene/Insert name: SYFP2
  Species: Synthetic
  Promoter: minBG
  Cloning method: Gibson Cloning
Terms and licenses: Academic/Nonprofit Terms; Industry Terms: Not Available to Industry
How to cite: AiP13903 - pAAV-AiE0710m_3xC2-minBG-SYFP2-WPRE3-BGHpA (Alias: CN3903) was a gift from Allen Institute for Brain Science & Jonathan Ting (Addgene plasmid # 230470 ; http://n2t.net/addgene:230470 ; RRID:Addgene_230470)
