[The description below was written by a language model from this plasmid's Addgene catalogue record and pLannotate feature annotations shown in this document.]
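Description:
AiP13903 - pAAV-AiE0710m_3xC2-minBG-SYFP2-WPRE3-BGHpA (alias CN3903) is an AAV transfer plasmid of about 4.6 kb built on a pAAV2 backbone, intended for packaging a fluorescent reporter genome into recombinant adeno-associated virus. In bacteria it replicates from a high-copy ColE1/pUC-type origin and is selected with ampicillin through the bla gene and its own promoter. An f1 phage origin and short remnants of pBR322 bom and rop sequences are also present in the backbone. The annotated sequence shows a complete AAV2 inverted terminal repeat downstream of the cassette. The upstream ITR is detected only as two short fragments, and the record does not show whether this reflects the true structure or a limit of sequencing or annotation through this repetitive element.

Between the ITRs, the payload is an enhancer-driven reporter. The AiE0710m_3xC2 enhancer sits upstream of the minBG minimal promoter; neither element is annotated in the feature table, but the unannotated stretch ahead of the coding sequence is where they would lie. The name suggests a triplicated core of the enhancer, although the record does not spell this out. A minimal promoter has little activity by itself, so expression depends largely on the enhancer, which is described as designed to drive transgene expression in specific populations of brain cells; the particular cell type is not stated. The expressed protein is SYFP2, a rapidly maturing monomeric yellow fluorescent protein. It is followed by WPRE3, a shortened woodchuck post-transcriptional regulatory element that boosts expression (annotated as two WPRE fragments), and by the bovine growth hormone polyadenylation signal. The construct belongs to a collection of enhancer AAVs for genetic access to cortical cell types, where SYFP2 fluorescence labels the cells in which the enhancer is active.
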