Features (pLannotate 1.2.2; 14 found; start..end, strand, type, name):
     12..39      +  repeat_region  AAV2 ITR (fragment): inverted terminal repeat of adeno-associated virus serotype 2 inverted
     68..95      +  repeat_region  AAV2 ITR (fragment): inverted terminal repeat of adeno-associated virus serotype 2 inverted
    646..1362    +  CDS            SYFP2: SYFP2 is a basic (constitutively fluorescent) yellow fluorescent protein published in 2006, derived from Aequorea victoria. It is reported to be a very rapidly-maturing monomer with moderate acid sensitivity.
   1402..1559    +  misc_feature   WPRE (fragment): woodchuck hepatitis virus posttranscriptional regulatory element
   1565..1645    +  misc_feature   WPRE (fragment): woodchuck hepatitis virus posttranscriptional regulatory element
   1662..1773    +  polyA_signal   bGH poly(A) signal: bovine growth hormone polyadenylation signal
   1891..2031    +  repeat_region  AAV2 ITR: inverted terminal repeat of adeno-associated virus serotype 2 inverted
   2036..2087    -  misc_feature   bom (fragment): basis of mobility region from pBR322
   2106..2561    +  rep_origin     f1 ori (sequence partly withheld): f1 bacteriophage origin of replication; arrow indicates direction of (+) strand synthesis
   2562..2611    -  misc_feature   bom (fragment): basis of mobility region from pBR322
   2713..2748    -  CDS            rop (fragment): Rop protein, which maintains plasmids at low copy number; rop
   2843..2947    +  promoter       AmpR promoter: bla
   2948..3808    +  CDS            AmpR: β-lactamase; bla; confers resistance to ampicillin, carbenicillin, and related antibiotics
   3979..4567    +  rep_origin     ori: high-copy-number ColE1/pMB1/pBR322/pUC origin of replication
>Addgene plasmid #230470 | AiP13903 - pAAV-AiE0710m_3xC2-minBG-SYFP2-WPRE3-BGHpA (Alias: CN3903) | addgene full sequence | sequence record 470967 | Addgene NGS Result
CCTGCAGGCAGCTGCGCGCTCGCTCGCTCACTGAGGCCGCCCGGGCGTCGGGCGACCTTTGGTCGCCCGG
CCTCAGTGAGCGAGCGAGCGCGCAGAGAGGGAGTGGCCAACTCCATCACTAGGGGTTCCTGCGGCCGCAC
GCGTCTGGATATTATGATTTAGATGAATGTGAAATATCACCCCAGACATACATATACTAAACACTTGGCC
CTTGGCCCATGATGCTAAATGGAGGAGATAGAAGCTTTTGGGGCACAGCCTAGTGGAAGGAAATGAGGCT
GGATATTATGATTTAGATGAATGTGAAATATCACCCCAGACATACATATACTAAACACTTGGCCCTTGGC
CCATGATGCTAAATGGAGGAGATAGAAGCTTTTGGGGCACAGCCTAGTGGAAGGAAATGAGGCTGGATAT
TATGATTTAGATGAATGTGAAATATCACCCCAGACATACATATACTAAACACTTGGCCCTTGGCCCATGA
TGCTAAATGGAGGAGATAGAAGCTTTTGGGGCACAGCCTAGTGGAAGGAAATGAGGGAGCTCGGGCTGGG
CATAAAAGTCAGGGCAGAGCCATCTATTGCTTACATTTGCTTCTGGGATCCAGATCTTTCGAAGCTAGCG
CTACCGGTCGCCACCATGGTGAGCAAGGGCGAGGAGCTGTTCACCGGGGTGGTGCCCATCCTGGTCGAGC
TGGACGGCGACGTAAACGGCCACAAGTTCAGCGTGTCCGGCGAGGGCGAGGGCGATGCCACCTACGGCAA
GCTGACCCTGAAGCTGATCTGCACCACCGGCAAGCTGCCCGTGCCCTGGCCCACCCTCGTGACCACCCTG
GGCTACGGCGTGCAGTGCTTCGCCCGCTACCCCGACCACATGAAGCAGCACGACTTCTTCAAGTCCGCCA
TGCCCGAAGGCTACGTCCAGGAGCGCACCATCTTCTTCAAGGACGACGGCAACTACAAGACCCGCGCCGA
GGTGAAGTTCGAGGGCGACACCCTGGTGAACCGCATCGAGCTGAAGGGCATCGACTTCAAGGAGGACGGC
AACATCCTGGGGCACAAGCTGGAGTACAACTACAACAGCCACAACGTCTATATCACCGCCGACAAGCAGA
AGAACGGCATCAAGGCCAACTTCAAGATCCGCCACAACATCGAGGACGGCGGCGTGCAGCTCGCCGACCA
CTACCAGCAGAACACCCCCATCGGCGACGGCCCCGTGCTGCTGCCCGACAACCACTACCTGAGCTACCAG
TCCAAGCTGAGCAAAGACCCCAACGAGAAGCGCGATCACATGGTCCTGCTGGAGTTCGTGACCGCCGCCG
GGATCACTCTCGGCATGGACGAGCTGTACAAGTAAGTCGACGGCGCGCCGCGGCCGCGAATTCGATATCA
TAATCAACCTCTGGATTACAAAATTTGTGAAAGATTGACTGGTATTCTTAACTATGTTGCTCCTTTTACG
CTATGTGGATACGCTGCTTTAATGCCTTTGTATCATGCTATTGCTTCCCGTATGGCTTTCATTTTCTCCT
CCTTGTATAAATCCTGGTTAGTTCTTGCCACGGCGGAACTCATCGCCGCCTGCCTTGCCCGCTGCTGGAC
AGGGGCTCGGCTGTTGGGCACTGACAATTCCGTGGCTCGAGAGATCTTCGACTGTGCCTTCTAGTTGCCA
GCCATCTGTTGTTTGCCCCTCCCCCGTGCCTTCCTTGACCCTGGAAGGTGCCACTCCCACTGTCCTTTCC
TAATAAAATGAGGAAATTGCATCGCATTGTCTGAGTAGGTGTCATTCTATTCTGGGGGGTGGGGTGGGGC
AGGACAGCAAGGGGGAGGATTGGGAAGACAATAGCAGGCATGAGATCTCACGTGCGGACCGAGCGGCCGC
AGGAACCCCTAGTGATGGAGTTGGCCACTCCCTCTCTGCGCGCTCGCTCGCTCACTGAGGCCGGGCGACC
AAAGGTCGCCCGACGCCCGGGCTTTGCCCGGGCGGCCTCAGTGAGCGAGCGAGCGCGCAGCTGCCTGCAG
GGGCGCCTGATGCGGTATTTTCTCCTTACGCATCTGTGCGGTATTTCACACCGCATA
[95 nt withheld, positions 2088-2182]
T
[46 nt withheld, positions 2184-2229]
C
[141 nt withheld, positions 2231-2371]
CCTTTGACGTTGGAGTCCACGTTCTTT
[37 nt withheld, positions 2399-2435]
ACTCTATCTCGGGCTATTCTTTTGATTTATAAGGGATTTTGCCGATTTCGGTCTATTGGTTAAAAAATGA
GCTGATTTAACAAAAATTTAACGCGAATTTTAACAAAATATTAACGTTTACAATTTTATGGTGCACTCTC
AGTACAATCTGCTCTGATGCCGCATAGTTAAGCCAGCCCCGACACCCGCCAACACCCGCTGACGCGCCCT
GACGGGCTTGTCTGCTCCCGGCATCCGCTTACAGACAAGCTGTGACCGTCTCCGGGAGCTGCATGTGTCA
GAGGTTTTCACCGTCATCACCGAAACGCGCGAGACGAAAGGGCCTCGTGATACGCCTATTTTTATAGGTT
AATGTCATGATAATAATGGTTTCTTAGACGTCAGGTGGCACTTTTCGGGGAAATGTGCGCGGAACCCCTA
TTTGTTTATTTTTCTAAATACATTCAAATATGTATCCGCTCATGAGACAATAACCCTGATAAATGCTTCA
ATAATATTGAAAAAGGAAGAGTATGAGTATTCAACATTTCCGTGTCGCCCTTATTCCCTTTTTTGCGGCA
TTTTGCCTTCCTGTTTTTGCTCACCCAGAAACGCTGGTGAAAGTAAAAGATGCTGAAGATCAGTTGGGTG
CACGAGTGGGTTACATCGAACTGGATCTCAACAGCGGTAAGATCCTTGAGAGTTTTCGCCCCGAAGAACG
TTTTCCAATGATGAGCACTTTTAAAGTTCTGCTATGTGGCGCGGTATTATCCCGTATTGACGCCGGGCAA
GAGCAACTCGGTCGCCGCATACACTATTCTCAGAATGACTTGGTTGAGTACTCACCAGTCACAGAAAAGC
ATCTTACGGATGGCATGACAGTAAGAGAATTATGCAGTGCTGCCATAACCATGAGTGATAACACTGCGGC
CAACTTACTTCTGACAACGATCGGAGGACCGAAGGAGCTAACCGCTTTTTTGCACAACATGGGGGATCAT
GTAACTCGCCTTGATCGTTGGGAACCGGAGCTGAATGAAGCCATACCAAACGACGAGCGTGACACCACGA
TGCCTGTAGCAATGGCAACAACGTTGCGCAAACTATTAACTGGCGAACTACTTACTCTAGCTTCCCGGCA
ACAATTAATAGACTGGATGGAGGCGGATAAAGTTGCAGGACCACTTCTGCGCTCGGCCCTTCCGGCTGGC
TGGTTTATTGCTGATAAATCTGGAGCCGGTGAGCGTGGGTCTCGCGGTATCATTGCAGCACTGGGGCCAG
ATGGTAAGCCCTCCCGTATCGTAGTTATCTACACGACGGGGAGTCAGGCAACTATGGATGAACGAAATAG
ACAGATCGCTGAGATAGGTGCCTCACTGATTAAGCATTGGTAACTGTCAGACCAAGTTTACTCATATATA
CTTTAGATTGATTTAAAACTTCATTTTTAATTTAAAAGGATCTAGGTGAAGATCCTTTTTGATAATCTCA
TGACCAAAATCCCTTAACGTGAGTTTTCGTTCCACTGAGCGTCAGACCCCGTAGAAAAGATCAAAGGATC
TTCTTGAGATCCTTTTTTTCTGCGCGTAATCTGCTGCTTGCAAACAAAAAAACCACCGCTACCAGCGGTG
GTTTGTTTGCCGGATCAAGAGCTACCAACTCTTTTTCCGAAGGTAACTGGCTTCAGCAGAGCGCAGATAC
CAAATACTGTTCTTCTAGTGTAGCCGTAGTTAGGCCACCACTTCAAGAACTCTGTAGCACCGCCTACATA
CCTCGCTCTGCTAATCCTGTTACCAGTGGCTGCTGCCAGTGGCGATAAGTCGTGTCTTACCGGGTTGGAC
TCAAGACGATAGTTACCGGATAAGGCGCAGCGGTCGGGCTGAACGGGGGGTTCGTGCACACAGCCCAGCT
TGGAGCGAACGACCTACACCGAACTGAGATACCTACAGCGTGAGCTATGAGAAAGCGCCACGCTTCCCGA
AGGGAGAAAGGCGGACAGGTATCCGGTAAGCGGCAGGGTCGGAACAGGAGAGCGCACGAGGGAGCTTCCA
GGGGGAAACGCCTGGTATCTTTATAGTCCTGTCGGGTTTCGCCACCTCTGACTTGAGCGTCGATTTTTGT
GATGCTCGTCAGGGGGGCGGAGCCTATGGAAAAACGCCAGCAACGCGGCCTTTTTACGGTTCCTGGCCTT
TTGCTGGCCTTTTGCTCACATGT
